>Addgene plasmid #171922 | pOPINB-hRNF216(457-784) | addgene full sequence | sequence record 346327 | Addgene NGS Result
TAATACGACTCACTATAGGGGAATTGTGAGCGGATAACAATTCCCCTCTAGAAATAATTTTGTTTAACTT
TAAGAAGGAGATATACCATGGGCAGCAGCCATCATCATCATCATCACAGCAGCGGTCTGGAAGTTCTGTT
TCAGGGCCCGGAAAATAAGCGCCGTCACTGCCGTAGTTACGATCGCCGCGCCCTGTTGCCAGCAGTTCAG
CAGGAACAGGAGTTTTATGAACAAAAAATTAAAGAGATGGCAGAGCACGAAGATTTCCTGCTGGCATTAC
AGATGAATGAGGAACAATATCAGAAGGACGGACAACTTATCGAATGTCGTTGTTGCTACGGAGAGTTTCC
CTTCGAAGAACTGACCCAATGCGCCGACGCACACTTGTTCTGTAAGGAATGCCTTATTCGCTACGCTCAA
GAAGCCGTTTTTGGATCTGGCAAGTTGGAGTTGAGCTGTATGGAAGGGTCGTGCACGTGTTCGTTCCCAA
CAAGCGAGCTGGAAAAGGTTCTTCCGCAAACTATTCTTTACAAGTACTATGAGCGTAAAGCGGAAGAAGA
GGTCGCTGCGGCGTATGCCGACGAGCTGGTACGCTGCCCCTCTTGTAGCTTTCCAGCATTGTTAGATTCG
GATGTCAAACGTTTTTCATGTCCTAATCCACACTGCCGCAAGGAAACATGTCGTAAATGCCAGGGTTTAT
GGAAGGAACACAATGGTCTTACATGTGAGGAGCTTGCCGAGAAAGACGATATTAAATACCGCACCTCGAT
TGAGGAAAAGATGACAGCCGCTCGCATCCGCAAATGCCATAAGTGTGGGACAGGGCTGATCAAGAGTGAG
GGTTGCAACCGTATGTCTTGTCGCTGTGGTGCGCAGATGTGTTATCTGTGCCGTGTCTCGATTAACGGTT
ACGATCATTTTTGTCAACACCCTCGCTCCCCTGGTGCCCCCTGTCAGGAATGCAGCCGTTGTTCCTTGTG
GACCGACCCCACAGAAGATGATGAGAAACTGATTGAAGAAATTCAAAAGGAGGCTGAGGAAGAACAGAAG
CGCAAGAATGGTGAAAACACTTTCAAGCGTATTGGCCCGCCCCTTGAAAAACCAGTAGAAAAAGTTCAGC
GTGTAGAAGCCTTGTAAAGCTTTCTAGACCATTTAAACACCACCACCACCACCACTGAGATCCGGCTGCT
AACAAAGCCCGAAAGGAAGCTGAGTTGGCTGCTGCCACCGCTGAGCAATAACTAGCATAACCCCTTGGGG
CCTCTAAACGGGTCTTGAGGGGTTTTTTGCTGAAAGGAGGAACTATATCCGGATTGGCGAATGGG
[124 nt withheld, positions 1326-1449]
C
[91 nt withheld, positions 1451-1541]
A
[49 nt withheld, positions 1543-1591]
CCTTTGACGTTGGAGTCCACGTTCTTT
[37 nt withheld, positions 1619-1655]
ACCCTATCTCGGTCTATTCTTTTGATTTATAAGGGATTTTGCCGATTTCGGCCTATTGGTTAAAAAATGA
GCTGATTTAACAAAAATTTAACGCGAATTTTAACAAAATATTAACGCTTACAATTTAGGTGGCACTTTTC
GGGGAAATGTGCGCGGAACCCCTATTTGTTTATTTTTCTAAATACATTCAAATATGTATCCGCTCATGAA
TTAATTCTTAGAAAAACTCATCGAGCATCAAATGAAACTGCAATTTATTCATATCAGGATTATCAATACC
ATATTTTTGAAAAAGCCGTTTCTGTAATGAAGGAGAAAACTCACCGAGGCAGTTCCATAGGATGGCAAGA
TCCTGGTATCGGTCTGCGATTCCGACTCGTCCAACATCAATACAACCTATTAATTTCCCCTCGTCAAAAA
TAAGGTTATCAAGTGAGAAATCACCATGAGTGACGACTGAATCCGGTGAGAATGGCAAAAGTTTATGCAT
TTCTTTCCAGACTTGTTCAACAGGCCAGCCATTACGCTCGTCATCAAAATCACTCGCATCAACCAAACCG
TTATTCATTCGTGATTGCGCCTGAGCGAGACGAAATACGCGATCGCTGTTAAAAGGACAATTACAAACAG
GAATCGAATGCAACCGGCGCAGGAACACTGCCAGCGCATCAACAATATTTTCACCTGAATCAGGATATTC
TTCTAATACCTGGAATGCTGTTTTCCCGGGGATCGCAGTGGTGAGTAACCATGCATCATCAGGAGTACGG
ATAAAATGCTTGATGGTCGGAAGAGGCATAAATTCCGTCAGCCAGTTTAGTCTGACCATCTCATCTGTAA
CATCATTGGCAACGCTACCTTTGCCATGTTTCAGAAACAACTCTGGCGCATCGGGCTTCCCATACAATCG
ATAGATTGTCGCACCTGATTGCCCGACATTATCGCGAGCCCATTTATACCCATATAAATCAGCATCCATG
TTGGAATTTAATCGCGGCCTAGAGCAAGACGTTTCCCGTTGAATATGGCTCATAACACCCCTTGTATTAC
TGTTTATGTAAGCAGACAGTTTTATTGTTCATGACCAAAATCCCTTAACGTGAGTTTTCGTTCCACTGAG
CGTCAGACCCCGTAGAAAAGATCAAAGGATCTTCTTGAGATCCTTTTTTTCTGCGCGTAATCTGCTGCTT
GCAAACAAAAAAACCACCGCTACCAGCGGTGGTTTGTTTGCCGGATCAAGAGCTACCAACTCTTTTTCCG
AAGGTAACTGGCTTCAGCAGAGCGCAGATACCAAATACTGTCCTTCTAGTGTAGCCGTAGTTAGGCCACC
ACTTCAAGAACTCTGTAGCACCGCCTACATACCTCGCTCTGCTAATCCTGTTACCAGTGGCTGCTGCCAG
TGGCGATAAGTCGTGTCTTACCGGGTTGGACTCAAGACGATAGTTACCGGATAAGGCGCAGCGGTCGGGC
TGAACGGGGGGTTCGTGCACACAGCCCAGCTTGGAGCGAACGACCTACACCGAACTGAGATACCTACAGC
GTGAGCTATGAGAAAGCGCCACGCTTCCCGAAGGGAGAAAGGCGGACAGGTATCCGGTAAGCGGCAGGGT
CGGAACAGGAGAGCGCACGAGGGAGCTTCCAGGGGGAAACGCCTGGTATCTTTATAGTCCTGTCGGGTTT
CGCCACCTCTGACTTGAGCGTCGATTTTTGTGATGCTCGTCAGGGGGGCGGAGCCTATGGAAAAACGCCA
GCAACGCGGCCTTTTTACGGTTCCTGGCCTTTTGCTGGCCTTTTGCTCACATGTTCTTTCCTGCGTTATC
CCCTGATTCTGTGGATAACCGTATTACCGCCTTTGAGTGAGCTGATACCGCTCGCCGCAGCCGAACGACC
GAGCGCAGCGAGTCAGTGAGCGAGGAAGCGGAAGAGCGCCTGATGCGGTATTTTCTCCTTACGCATCTGT
GCGGTATTTCACACCGCAATGGTGCACTCTCAGTACAATCTGCTCTGATGCCGCATAGTTAAGCCAGTAT
ACACTCCGCTATCGCTACGTGACTGGGTCATGGCTGCGCCCCGACACCCGCCAACACCCGCTGACGCGCC
CTGACGGGCTTGTCTGCTCCCGGCATCCGCTTACAGACAAGCTGTGACCGTCTCCGGGAGCTGCATGTGT
CAGAGGTTTTCACCGTCATCACCGAAACGCGCGAGGCAGCTGCGGTAAAGCTCATCAGCGTGGTCGTGAA
GCGATTCACAGATGTCTGCCTGTTCATCCGCGTCCAGCTCGTTGAGTTTCTCCAGAAGCGTTAATGTCTG
GCTTCTGATAAAGCGGGCCATGTTAAGGGCGGTTTTTTCCTGTTTGGTCACTGATGCCTCCGTGTAAGGG
GGATTTCTGTTCATGGGGGTAATGATACCGATGAAACGAGAGAGGATGCTCACGATACGGGTTACTGATG
ATGAACATGCCCGGTTACTGGAACGTTGTGAGGGTAAACAACTGGCGGTATGGATGCGGCGGGACCAGAG
AAAAATCACTCAGGGTCAATGCCAGCGCTTCGTTAATACAGATGTAGGTGTTCCACAGGGTAGCCAGCAG
CATCCTGCGATGCAGATCCGGAACATAATGGTGCAGGGCGCTGACTTCCGCGTTTCCAGACTTTACGAAA
CACGGAAACCGAAGACCATTCATGTTGTTGCTCAGGTCGCAGACGTTTTGCAGCAGCAGTCGCTTCACGT
TCGCTCGCGTATCGGTGATTCATTCTGCTAACCAGTAAGGCAACCCCGCCAGCCTAGCCGGGTCCTCAAC
GACAGGAGCACGATCATGCGCACCCGTGGGGCCGCCATGCCGGCGATAATGGCCTGCTTCTCGCCGAAAC
GTTTGGTGGCGGGACCAGTGACGAAGGCTTGAGCGAGGGCGTGCAAGATTCCGAATACCGCAAGCGACAG
GCCGATCATCGTCGCGCTCCAGCGAAAGCGGTCCTCGCCGAAAATGACCCAGAGCGCTGCCGGCACCTGT
CCTACGAGTTGCATGATAAAGAAGACAGTCATAAGTGCGGCGACGATAGTCATGCCCCGCGCCCACCGGA
AGGAGCTGACTGGGTTGAAGGCTCTCAAGGGCATCGGTCGAGATCCCGGTGCCTAATGAGTGAGCTAACT
TACATTAATTGCGTTGCGCTCACTGCCCGCTTTCCAGTCGGGAAACCTGTCGTGCCAGCTGCATTAATGA
ATCGGCCAACGCGCGGGGAGAGGCGGTTTGCGTATTGGGCGCCAGGGTGGTTTTTCTTTTCACCAGTGAG
ACGGGCAACAGCTGATTGCCCTTCACCGCCTGGCCCTGAGAGAGTTGCAGCAAGCGGTCCACGCTGGTTT
GCCCCAGCAGGCGAAAATCCTGTTTGATGGTGGTTAACGGCGGGATATAACATGAGCTGTCTTCGGTATC
GTCGTATCCCACTACCGAGATATCCGCACCAACGCGCAGCCCGGACTCGGTAATGGCGCGCATTGCGCCC
AGCGCCATCTGATCGTTGGCAACCAGCATCGCAGTGGGAACGATGCCCTCATTCAGCATTTGCATGGTTT
GTTGAAAACCGGACATGGCACTCCAGTCGCCTTCCCGTTCCGCTATCGGCTGAATTTGATTGCGAGTGAG
ATATTTATGCCAGCCAGCCAGACGCAGACGCGCCGAGACAGAACTTAATGGGCCCGCTAACAGCGCGATT
TGCTGGTGACCCAATGCGACCAGATGCTCCACGCCCAGTCGCGTACCGTCTTCATGGGAGAAAATAATAC
TGTTGATGGGTGTCTGGTCAGAGACATCAAGAAATAACGCCGGAACATTAGTGCAGGCAGCTTCCACAGC
AATGGCATCCTGGTCATCCAGCGGATAGTTAATGATCAGCCCACTGACGCGTTGCGCGAGAAGATTGTGC
ACCGCCGCTTTACAGGCTTCGACGCCGCTTCGTTCTACCATCGACACCACCACGCTGGCACCCAGTTGAT
CGGCGCGAGATTTAATCGCCGCGACAATTTGCGACGGCGCGTGCAGGGCCAGACTGGAGGTGGCAACGCC
AATCAGCAACGACTGTTTGCCCGCCAGTTGTTGTGCCACGCGGTTGGGAATGTAATTCAGCTCCGCCATC
GCCGCTTCCACTTTTTCCCGCGTTTTCGCAGAAACGTGGCTGGCCTGGTTCACCACGCGGGAAACGGTCT
GATAAGAGACACCGGCATACTCTGCGACATCGTATAACGTTACTGGTTTCACATTCACCACCCTGAATTG
ACTCTCTTCCGGGCGCTATCATGCCATACCGCGAAAGGTTTTGCGCCATTCGATGGTGTCCGGGATCTCG
ACGCTCTCCCTTATGCGACTCCTGCATTAGGAAGCAGCCCAGTAGTAGGTTGAGGCCGTTGAGCACCGCC
GCCGCAAGGAATGGTGCATGCAAGGAGATGGCGCCCAACAGTCCCCCGGCCACGGGGCCTGCCACCATAC
CCACGCCGAAACAAGCGCTCATGAGCCCGAAGTGGCGAGCCCGATCTTCCCCATCGGTGATGTCGGCGAT
ATAGGCGCCAGCAACCGCACCTGTGGCGCCGGTGATGCCGGCCACGATGCGTCCGGCGTAGAGGATCGAG
ATCTCGATCCCGCGAAAT
Features (pLannotate 1.2.2; 20 found; start..end, strand, type, name):
      1..19      +  promoter       T7 promoter: promoter for bacteriophage T7 RNA polymerase
     20..44      +  protein_bind   lac operator: The lac repressor binds to the lac operator to inhibit transcription in E. coli. This inhibition can be relieved by adding lactose or isopropyl-β-D-thiogalactopyranoside (IPTG). lac repressor encoded by lacI
     59..81      +  RBS            RBS: efficient ribosome binding site from bacteriophage T7 gene 10 (Olins and Rangwala, 1989)
    100..116     +  CDS            capTEV™ (fragment): composite tag for in vivo biotinylation, TEV protease cleavage, and 6xHis tagging
    151..1134    +  CDS            RNF216 (fragment): RN216_HUMAN - Also known as TRIAD3, UBCE7IP1, ZIN. Experimental evidence at protein level: Swiss-Prot protein existence level 1. Isoform 1 acts as an E3 ubiquitin ligase, which accepts ubiquitin from specific E2 ubiquitin-conjugating enzymes, and then transfers it to substrates promoting their degradation by the proteasome. Promotes degradation of TRAF3, TLR4 and TLR9. Contributes to the regulation of antiviral responses. Down-regulates activation of NF-kappa-B, IRF3 activation and IFNB production. Isoform 3 inhibits TNF and IL-1 mediated activation of NF-kappa-B. Promotes TNF and RIP mediated
   1158..1175    +  CDS            9xHis (fragment): 9xHis affinity tag
   1185..1234    +  CDS            SET1 (fragment): solubility-enhancement tag derived from T7 phage gene 10B
   1242..1289    +  terminator     T7 terminator: transcription terminator for bacteriophage T7 RNA polymerase
   1326..1754    +  rep_origin     f1 ori (sequence partly withheld): f1 bacteriophage origin of replication; arrow indicates direction of (+) strand synthesis
   1807..1864    +  promoter       AmpR promoter (fragment): bla
   1873..2688    -  CDS            KanR: aminoglycoside phosphotransferase; aph(3')-Ia; confers resistance to kanamycin in bacteria or G418 (Geneticin®) in eukaryotes
   2810..3398    +  rep_origin     ori: high-copy-number ColE1/pMB1/pBR322/pUC origin of replication
   3584..3723    -  misc_feature   bom: basis of mobility region from pBR322
   3825..4016    -  CDS            rop: Rop protein, which maintains plasmids at low copy number; rop
   4033..4413    +  CDS            YPB1_ECOLX: Protein predicted: Swiss-Prot protein existence level 4. From Escherichia coli.
   4485..4776    -  CDS            TcR (fragment): tetracycline efflux protein; tet; confers resistance to tetracycline
   4791..4812    -  protein_bind   CAP binding site: CAP binding activates transcription in the presence of cAMP. E. coli catabolite activator protein
   4825..5907    -  CDS            lacI: lac repressor; lacI; The lac repressor binds to the lac operator to inhibit transcription in E. coli. This inhibition can be relieved by adding lactose or isopropyl-β-D-thiogalactopyranoside (IPTG).
   5908..5985    -  promoter       lacI promoter: lacI
   5993..6272    -  CDS            TcR (fragment): tetracycline efflux protein; tet; confers resistance to tetracycline
