[The description below was written by a language model from this plasmid's Addgene catalogue record and pLannotate feature annotations shown in this document.]
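Description:
pOPINB-hRNF216(457-784) is a bacterial expression plasmid built on the pOPINB backbone, a pET-style vector, for producing a catalytic fragment of the human RBR-type E3 ubiquitin ligase RNF216 (also called TRIAD3A). It is maintained in E. coli through a ColE1/pBR322-type origin accompanied by the bom and rop elements, which generally moderate copy number (the record lists copy number as unknown), and it is selected with kanamycin via an aph(3')-Ia resistance gene. An f1 phage origin is also present, along with short tetracycline-resistance gene fragments that appear to be non-functional backbone remnants.

The 984 bp insert encodes residues 457–784 of RNF216, described as the helix-RBR-helix catalytic module, and was introduced by ligation-independent cloning. The coding sequence is synthetic and codon optimised for E. coli (the stated purpose also mentions insect cells). Transcription is driven by a T7 promoter followed by a lac operator and the T7 gene 10 ribosome binding site, and ends at a T7 terminator. The plasmid-borne lacI gene supplies repressor, so expression is held off until induced with IPTG in a host that provides T7 RNA polymerase. The backbone contributes an N-terminal 6xHis tag and a 3C protease cleavage site, allowing metal-affinity purification and subsequent tag removal. The automated annotation labels the His region as a fragment of another composite tag, and it also detects His-tag and T7 gene 10-derived fragments downstream of the insert. The record lists only N-terminal tags, so these downstream matches are probably untranslated vector sequence. The purified protein is intended for ubiquitin ligase activity assays, and the associated work concerns the structural basis of K63-linked ubiquitin chain formation by this Gordon-Holmes syndrome-associated enzyme.
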