Addgene plasmid #171922: pOPINB-hRNF216(457-784)
Purpose: Expression of human RNF216 (Triad3A) codon optimized for E. coli and insect cells. Catalytic helix-RBR-helix construct suitable for activity assays.
Depositing lab: Bernhard Lechtenberg. Depositing organization: Walter and Eliza Hall Institute of Medical Research. Publication: Structural basis of K63-ubiquitin chain formation by the Gordon-Holmes syndrome RBR E3 ubiquitin ligase RNF216. Cotton TR, Cobbold SA, Bernardini JP, Richardson LW, Wang XS, Lechtenberg BC. Mol Cell. 2022 Feb 3;82(3):598-615.e8. doi: 10.1016/j.molcel.2021.12.005. Epub 2022 Jan 7. PubMed 34998453.
Backbone
  Vector backbone: pOPINB
  Backbone size w/o insert (bp): 5642
  Total vector size (bp): 6297
  Vector type: Bacterial Expression
Growth in bacteria
  Bacterial resistance: Kanamycin, 50 μg/mL
  Growth temperature: 37°C
  Growth strain: DH5alpha
  Copy number: Unknown
Gene/Insert
  Gene/Insert name: E3 ubiquitin-protein ligase RNF216 (alt names: RNF216; TRIAD3A)
  Species: H. sapiens (human)
  Insert size (bp): 984
  Mutation: codon optimised for expression in E. coli
  GenBank ID: NM_207116
  Entrez Gene: RNF216 (a.k.a. CAHH, TRIAD3, U7I1, UBCE7IP1, ZIN)
  Promoter: T7
  Tag / fusion protein: 6x-His tag (N terminal on backbone); 3C protease cleavage site (N terminal on backbone)
  Cloning method: Ligation Independent Cloning
  Sequencing primers: 5′ T7; 3′ T7 Terminal
Terms and licenses: Academic/Nonprofit Terms; Industry Terms: Not Available to Industry
How to cite: pOPINB-hRNF216(457-784) was a gift from Bernhard Lechtenberg (Addgene plasmid # 171922 ; http://n2t.net/addgene:171922 ; RRID:Addgene_171922)
